Addgene plasmid #90028: pEThT-CAHS3
Purpose: To express His-tagged CAHS3 in bacteria
Depositing lab: Takekazu Kunieda. Depositing organization: The University of Tokyo. Publication: Two novel heat-soluble protein families abundantly expressed in an anhydrobiotic tardigrade. Yamaguchi A, Tanaka S, Yamaguchi S, Kuwahara H, Takamura C, Imajoh-Ohmi S, Horikawa DD, Toyoda A, Katayama T, Arakawa K, Fujiyama A, Kubo T, Kunieda T. PLoS One. 2012;7(8):e44209. 10.1371/journal.pone.0044209 PubMed 22937162.
Backbone
  Vector backbone: pEThT
  Backbone manufacturer: Modified from pET-22b(+) [Park J-M, et al (2002) Biochem Biophys Res Commun 291, 23-28.]
  Vector type: Bacterial Expression
Growth in bacteria
  Bacterial resistance: Ampicillin, 100 μg/mL
  Growth temperature: 37°C
  Growth strain: DH5alpha
  Copy number: High Copy
Gene/Insert
  Gene/Insert name: CAHS3 (alt name: AB650501)
  Species: Ramazzottius varieornatus
  Promoter: T7
  Tag / fusion protein: His (N terminal on insert)
  Cloning method: Gibson Cloning
  Sequencing primers: 5′ T7
Terms and licenses: Academic/Nonprofit Terms; Industry Terms: Not Available to Industry
Depositor comments: Insert species is Ramazzottius varieornatus
How to cite: pEThT-CAHS3 was a gift from Takekazu Kunieda (Addgene plasmid # 90028 ; http://n2t.net/addgene:90028 ; RRID:Addgene_90028)
