[The description below was written by a language model from this plasmid's Addgene catalogue record and pLannotate feature annotations shown in this document.]
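Description:
pEThT-CAHS3 is a bacterial expression plasmid for producing His-tagged CAHS3, a cytoplasmic abundant heat-soluble protein from the anhydrobiotic tardigrade Ramazzottius varieornatus. The backbone, pEThT, is a modified derivative of pET-22b(+). It is about 7 kb and carries a ColE1/pMB1-type origin together with the pBR322 bom region and the rop gene, an f1 phage origin, and a β-lactamase gene under its own promoter for ampicillin selection. The catalogue lists it as high copy, although rop is normally associated with reduced copy number. Short tetracycline-resistance fragments flanking the lacI cassette are non-functional remnants of the pBR322 lineage.

Expression follows the standard pET arrangement. A T7 promoter is immediately followed by a lac operator and the T7 gene 10 ribosome binding site, and the plasmid-borne lacI gene supplies the repressor. Transcription therefore requires a host providing T7 RNA polymerase and is induced with IPTG. The reading frame begins with an N-terminal 6xHis tag for metal-affinity purification, followed after a short linker region by the CAHS3 coding sequence, which was inserted by Gibson assembly.

Downstream of CAHS3 and before the T7 terminator, the feature table also annotates a Schistosoma japonicum GST coding sequence, a further His-tag fragment and a short fragment resembling a T7 gene 10B solubility tag. The catalogue mentions only the N-terminal His tag, and the record does not say whether these downstream elements are translated as part of the product or are untranslated backbone remnants after a CAHS3 stop codon.

The plasmid is suited to making recombinant CAHS3 for biochemical study of tardigrade heat-soluble, intrinsically disordered proteins, which are implicated in desiccation tolerance.
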