Features (pLannotate 1.2.2; 21 found; start..end, strand, type, name):
    134..722     +  rep_origin     ori: high-copy-number ColE1/pMB1/pBR322/pUC origin of replication
    908..1047    -  misc_feature   bom: basis of mobility region from pBR322
   1149..1340    -  CDS            rop: Rop protein, which maintains plasmids at low copy number; rop
   1357..1737    +  CDS            YPB1_ECOLX: Protein predicted: Swiss-Prot protein existence level 4. From Escherichia coli.
   1809..2100    -  CDS            TcR (fragment): tetracycline efflux protein; tet; confers resistance to tetracycline
   2115..2136    -  protein_bind   CAP binding site: CAP binding activates transcription in the presence of cAMP. E. coli catabolite activator protein
   2149..3231    -  CDS            lacI: lac repressor; lacI; The lac repressor binds to the lac operator to inhibit transcription in E. coli. This inhibition can be relieved by adding lactose or isopropyl-β-D-thiogalactopyranoside (IPTG).
   3232..3309    -  promoter       lacI promoter: lacI
   3317..3596    -  CDS            TcR (fragment): tetracycline efflux protein; tet; confers resistance to tetracycline
   3618..3636    +  promoter       T7 promoter: promoter for bacteriophage T7 RNA polymerase
   3637..3661    +  protein_bind   lac operator: The lac repressor binds to the lac operator to inhibit transcription in E. coli. This inhibition can be relieved by adding lactose or isopropyl-β-D-thiogalactopyranoside (IPTG). lac repressor encoded by lacI
   3676..3698    +  RBS            RBS: efficient ribosome binding site from bacteriophage T7 gene 10 (Olins and Rangwala, 1989)
   3709..3726    +  CDS            6xHis: 6xHis affinity tag
   3784..4641    +  CDS            CAHS3 (fragment): CAHS3_RAMVA - Experimental evidence at protein level: Swiss-Prot protein existence level 1. Cytoplasmic heat soluble protein acting as a molecular shield in water-deficient condition (PubMed:22937162). Tardigrade-specific intrinsically disordered proteins (TDPs) are essential for desiccation tolerance by forming non-crystalline amorphous solids upon desiccation, and this vitrified state mirrors their protective capabilities (By similarity). From Ramazzottius varieornatus (Water bear) (Tardigrade).
   4696..5349    +  CDS            GST: glutathione S-transferase from Schistosoma japonicum
   5356..5373    +  CDS            9xHis (fragment): 9xHis affinity tag
   5383..5432    +  CDS            SET1 (fragment): solubility-enhancement tag derived from T7 phage gene 10B
   5440..5487    +  terminator     T7 terminator: transcription terminator for bacteriophage T7 RNA polymerase
   5524..5952    +  rep_origin     f1 ori (sequence partly withheld): f1 bacteriophage origin of replication; arrow indicates direction of (+) strand synthesis
   6005..6109    +  promoter       AmpR promoter: bla
   6110..6970    +  CDS            AmpR: β-lactamase; bla; confers resistance to ampicillin, carbenicillin, and related antibiotics
>Addgene plasmid #90028 | pEThT-CAHS3 | addgene full sequence | sequence record 178994 | Addgene NGS Result
ATTTAAAACTTCATTTTTAATTTAAAAGGATCTAGGTGAAGATCCTTTTTGATAATCTCATGACCAAAAT
CCCTTAACGTGAGTTTTCGTTCCACTGAGCGTCAGACCCCGTAGAAAAGATCAAAGGATCTTCTTGAGAT
CCTTTTTTTCTGCGCGTAATCTGCTGCTTGCAAACAAAAAAACCACCGCTACCAGCGGTGGTTTGTTTGC
CGGATCAAGAGCTACCAACTCTTTTTCCGAAGGTAACTGGCTTCAGCAGAGCGCAGATACCAAATACTGT
CCTTCTAGTGTAGCCGTAGTTAGGCCACCACTTCAAGAACTCTGTAGCACCGCCTACATACCTCGCTCTG
CTAATCCTGTTACCAGTGGCTGCTGCCAGTGGCGATAAGTCGTGTCTTACCGGGTTGGACTCAAGACGAT
AGTTACCGGATAAGGCGCAGCGGTCGGGCTGAACGGGGGGTTCGTGCACACAGCCCAGCTTGGAGCGAAC
GACCTACACCGAACTGAGATACCTACAGCGTGAGCTATGAGAAAGCGCCACGCTTCCCGAAGGGAGAAAG
GCGGACAGGTATCCGGTAAGCGGCAGGGTCGGAACAGGAGAGCGCACGAGGGAGCTTCCAGGGGGAAACG
CCTGGTATCTTTATAGTCCTGTCGGGTTTCGCCACCTCTGACTTGAGCGTCGATTTTTGTGATGCTCGTC
AGGGGGGCGGAGCCTATGGAAAAACGCCAGCAACGCGGCCTTTTTACGGTTCCTGGCCTTTTGCTGGCCT
TTTGCTCACATGTTCTTTCCTGCGTTATCCCCTGATTCTGTGGATAACCGTATTACCGCCTTTGAGTGAG
CTGATACCGCTCGCCGCAGCCGAACGACCGAGCGCAGCGAGTCAGTGAGCGAGGAAGCGGAAGAGCGCCT
GATGCGGTATTTTCTCCTTACGCATCTGTGCGGTATTTCACACCGCAATGGTGCACTCTCAGTACAATCT
GCTCTGATGCCGCATAGTTAAGCCAGTATACACTCCGCTATCGCTACGTGACTGGGTCATGGCTGCGCCC
CGACACCCGCCAACACCCGCTGACGCGCCCTGACGGGCTTGTCTGCTCCCGGCATCCGCTTACAGACAAG
CTGTGACCGTCTCCGGGAGCTGCATGTGTCAGAGGTTTTCACCGTCATCACCGAAACGCGCGAGGCAGCT
GCGGTAAAGCTCATCAGCGTGGTCGTGAAGCGATTCACAGATGTCTGCCTGTTCATCCGCGTCCAGCTCG
TTGAGTTTCTCCAGAAGCGTTAATGTCTGGCTTCTGATAAAGCGGGCCATGTTAAGGGCGGTTTTTTCCT
GTTTGGTCACTGATGCCTCCGTGTAAGGGGGATTTCTGTTCATGGGGGTAATGATACCGATGAAACGAGA
GAGGATGCTCACGATACGGGTTACTGATGATGAACATGCCCGGTTACTGGAACGTTGTGAGGGTAAACAA
CTGGCGGTATGGATGCGGCGGGACCAGAGAAAAATCACTCAGGGTCAATGCCAGCGCTTCGTTAATACAG
ATGTAGGTGTTCCACAGGGTAGCCAGCAGCATCCTGCGATGCAGATCCGGAACATAATGGTGCAGGGCGC
TGACTTCCGCGTTTCCAGACTTTACGAAACACGGAAACCGAAGACCATTCATGTTGTTGCTCAGGTCGCA
GACGTTTTGCAGCAGCAGTCGCTTCACGTTCGCTCGCGTATCGGTGATTCATTCTGCTAACCAGTAAGGC
AACCCCGCCAGCCTAGCCGGGTCCTCAACGACAGGAGCACGATCATGCGCACCCGTGGGGCCGCCATGCC
GGCGATAATGGCCTGCTTCTCGCCGAAACGTTTGGTGGCGGGACCAGTGACGAAGGCTTGAGCGAGGGCG
TGCAAGATTCCGAATACCGCAAGCGACAGGCCGATCATCGTCGCGCTCCAGCGAAAGCGGTCCTCGCCGA
AAATGACCCAGAGCGCTGCCGGCACCTGTCCTACGAGTTGCATGATAAAGAAGACAGTCATAAGTGCGGC
GACGATAGTCATGCCCCGCGCCCACCGGAAGGAGCTGACTGGGTTGAAGGCTCTCAAGGGCATCGGTCGA
GATCCCGGTGCCTAATGAGTGAGCTAACTTACATTAATTGCGTTGCGCTCACTGCCCGCTTTCCAGTCGG
GAAACCTGTCGTGCCAGCTGCATTAATGAATCGGCCAACGCGCGGGGAGAGGCGGTTTGCGTATTGGGCG
CCAGGGTGGTTTTTCTTTTCACCAGTGAGACGGGCAACAGCTGATTGCCCTTCACCGCCTGGCCCTGAGA
GAGTTGCAGCAAGCGGTCCACGCTGGTTTGCCCCAGCAGGCGAAAATCCTGTTTGATGGTGGTTAACGGC
GGGATATAACATGAGCTGTCTTCGGTATCGTCGTATCCCACTACCGAGATATCCGCACCAACGCGCAGCC
CGGACTCGGTAATGGCGCGCATTGCGCCCAGCGCCATCTGATCGTTGGCAACCAGCATCGCAGTGGGAAC
GATGCCCTCATTCAGCATTTGCATGGTTTGTTGAAAACCGGACATGGCACTCCAGTCGCCTTCCCGTTCC
GCTATCGGCTGAATTTGATTGCGAGTGAGATATTTATGCCAGCCAGCCAGACGCAGACGCGCCGAGACAG
AACTTAATGGGCCCGCTAACAGCGCGATTTGCTGGTGACCCAATGCGACCAGATGCTCCACGCCCAGTCG
CGTACCGTCTTCATGGGAGAAAATAATACTGTTGATGGGTGTCTGGTCAGAGACATCAAGAAATAACGCC
GGAACATTAGTGCAGGCAGCTTCCACAGCAATGGCATCCTGGTCATCCAGCGGATAGTTAATGATCAGCC
CACTGACGCGTTGCGCGAGAAGATTGTGCACCGCCGCTTTACAGGCTTCGACGCCGCTTCGTTCTACCAT
CGACACCACCACGCTGGCACCCAGTTGATCGGCGCGAGATTTAATCGCCGCGACAATTTGCGACGGCGCG
TGCAGGGCCAGACTGGAGGTGGCAACGCCAATCAGCAACGACTGTTTGCCCGCCAGTTGTTGTGCCACGC
GGTTGGGAATGTAATTCAGCTCCGCCATCGCCGCTTCCACTTTTTCCCGCGTTTTCGCAGAAACGTGGCT
GGCCTGGTTCACCACGCGGGAAACGGTCTGATAAGAGACACCGGCATACTCTGCGACATCGTATAACGTT
ACTGGTTTCACATTCACCACCCTGAATTGACTCTCTTCCGGGCGCTATCATGCCATACCGCGAAAGGTTT
TGCGCCATTCGATGGTGTCCGGGATCTCGACGCTCTCCCTTATGCGACTCCTGCATTAGGAAGCAGCCCA
GTAGTAGGTTGAGGCCGTTGAGCACCGCCGCCGCAAGGAATGGTGCATGCAAGGAGATGGCGCCCAACAG
TCCCCCGGCCACGGGGCCTGCCACCATACCCACGCCGAAACAAGCGCTCATGAGCCCGAAGTGGCGAGCC
CGATCTTCCCCATCGGTGATGTCGGCGATATAGGCGCCAGCAACCGCACCTGTGGCGCCGGTGATGCCGG
CCACGATGCGTCCGGCGTAGAGGATCGAGATCTCGATCCCGCGAAATTAATACGACTCACTATAGGGGAA
TTGTGAGCGGATAACAATTCCCCTCTAGAAATAATTTTGTTTAACTTTAAGAAGGAGATATACATATGCA
CCATCACCATCACCATGGATCCATGTCTTCCCGACAGAACCAGCAATCGTCCAGCCAACACTCGTCCTCC
AGCCAGCAAGGTGGTCAAGGTGGTCAAGGTGTTCAAGGAAGTTCCAGCTACTCGCGCACCGAGGTCCACA
CCAGCAGTGGAGGACCTACCATCGGTGGAGCCCAGCGAACTGTCCCCGTCCCCCCTGGATCTCACTCCGA
GGTCCATGAGGAGCGTGAGGTCATCAAGCATGGTACCAAAACCGAAAGCGAGACCCACGTCGTCACCGTC
CCAGTGACAACTTTCGGCAGCACCAACATGGAATCTGTCCGAACCGGCTTCACCGTCACCCAAGACAAGA
ACTTGACCGTTGCTGCTCCCAACATCGCTGCTCCCATCCACAGCAACCTCGACCTTAACCTCGGCGGTGG
AGCTCGCGCTGAAATTACCGCAGGGACCACCGTTGACTTGAGCAAGATCCAGCGCAAGGATTTGGGACCT
GAAGAGTATGCTCGCTACAAGGCCAAGGTCGAGCAACTGGCCAGGCAAGATGAGCAAGACGCGGGTATGC
GCGCTGCCCAGTACCGAGAGGAAGTGGAGCGTGATGCCGAACTCATCCGACAGATCTTGGAGCGACAACA
CATCCGTGATCTTGAATTCCGCAAGGAAATGGTTGAGAACCAAGTCAACCGACAAGAGAGAGAAATCCAG
CTGGAGGCTGAGTACGCAATGCGAGCCCTCGAGCTTGAGCGCAATGCCGCTAAAGAGGCTTTGGAAAGCG
CCAAGGCCCAGACTAACGTCAATGTCAAGGTCGAGTCCGCTATTGGTACCACCGTCTCCAAGGGTGCAAT
CCAGACTTCCGCCGACAAGAGCAGCACCACCAAGACTGGACCCACCACCGTCACTCAGATTAAACATACC
GAACAACACACTGAACGCCGATAGACTAGTCCTAGGCTGGTTCCGCGTGGGTCCGAGAACCTGTACTTCC
AGGGCTCCCCTATACTAGGTTATTGGAAAATTAAGGGCCTTGTGCAACCCACTCGACTTCTTTTGGAATA
TCTTGAAGAAAAATATGAAGAGCATTTGTATGAGCGCGATGAAGGTGATAAATGGCGAAACAAAAAGTTT
GAATTGGGTTTGGAGTTTCCCAATCTTCCTTATTATATTGATGGTGATGTTAAATTAACACAGTCTATGG
CCATCATACGTTATATAGCTGACAAGCACAACATGTTGGGTGGTTGTCCAAAAGAGCGTGCAGAGATTTC
AATGCTTGAAGGAGCGGTTTTGGATATTAGATACGGTGTTTCGAGAATTGCATATAGTAAAGACTTTGAA
ACTCTCAAAGTTGATTTTCTTAGCAAGCTACCTGAAATGCTGAAAATGTTCGAAGATCGTTTATGTCATA
AAACATATTTAAATGGTGATCATGTAACCCATCCTGACTTCATGTTGTATGACGCTCTTGATGTTGTTTT
ATACATGGACCCAATGTGCCTGGATGCGTTCCCAAAATTAGTTTGTTTTAAAAAACGTATTGAAGCTATC
CCACAAATTGATAAGTACTTGAAATCCAGCAAGTATATAGCATGGCCTTTGCAGGGCTGGCAAGCCACGT
TTGGTGGTGGCGACCATCCTCCAAAATAACTCGAGCACCACCACCACCACCACTGAGATCCGGCTGCTAA
CAAAGCCCGAAAGGAAGCTGAGTTGGCTGCTGCCACCGCTGAGCAATAACTAGCATAACCCCTTGGGGCC
TCTAAACGGGTCTTGAGGGGTTTTTTGCTGAAAGGAGGAACTATATCCGGATTGGCGAATGGG
[124 nt withheld, positions 5524-5647]
C
[91 nt withheld, positions 5649-5739]
A
[49 nt withheld, positions 5741-5789]
CCTTTGACGTTGGAGTCCACGTTCTTT
[37 nt withheld, positions 5817-5853]
ACCCTATCTCGGTCTATTCTTTTGATTTATAAGGGATTTTGCCGATTTCGGCCTATTGGTTAAAAAATGA
GCTGATTTAACAAAAATTTAACGCGAATTTTAACAAAATATTAACGCTTACAATTTAGGTGGCACTTTTC
GGGGAAATGTGCGCGGAACCCCTATTTGTTTATTTTTCTAAATACATTCAAATATGTATCCGCTCATGAG
ACAATAACCCTGATAAATGCTTCAATAATATTGAAAAAGGAAGAGTATGAGTATTCAACATTTCCGTGTC
GCCCTTATTCCCTTTTTTGCGGCATTTTGCCTTCCTGTTTTTGCTCACCCAGAAACGCTGGTGAAAGTAA
AAGATGCTGAAGATCAGTTGGGTGCACGAGTGGGTTACATCGAACTGGATCTCAACAGCGGTAAGATCCT
TGAGAGTTTTCGCCCCGAAGAACGTTTTCCAATGATGAGCACTTTTAAAGTTCTGCTATGTGGCGCGGTA
TTATCCCGTATTGACGCCGGGCAAGAGCAACTCGGTCGCCGCATACACTATTCTCAGAATGACTTGGTTG
AGTACTCACCAGTCACAGAAAAGCATCTTACGGATGGCATGACAGTAAGAGAATTATGCAGTGCTGCCAT
AACCATGAGTGATAACACTGCGGCCAACTTACTTCTGACAACGATCGGAGGACCGAAGGAGCTAACCGCT
TTTTTGCACAACATGGGGGATCATGTAACTCGCCTTGATCGTTGGGAACCGGAGCTGAATGAAGCCATAC
CAAACGACGAGCGTGACACCACGATGCCTGCAGCAATGGCAACAACGTTGCGCAAACTATTAACTGGCGA
ACTACTTACTCTAGCTTCCCGGCAACAATTAATAGACTGGATGGAGGCGGATAAAGTTGCAGGACCACTT
CTGCGCTCGGCCCTTCCGGCTGGCTGGTTTATTGCTGATAAATCTGGAGCCGGTGAGCGTGGGTCTCGCG
GTATCATTGCAGCACTGGGGCCAGATGGTAAGCCCTCCCGTATCGTAGTTATCTACACGACGGGGAGTCA
GGCAACTATGGATGAACGAAATAGACAGATCGCTGAGATAGGTGCCTCACTGATTAAGCATTGGTAACTG
TCAGACCAAGTTTACTCATATATACTTTAGATTG
